Addgene plasmid #77853: CDK5R1 gRNA (BRDN0001147725)
Purpose: 3rd generation lentiviral gRNA plasmid targeting human CDK5R1
Depositing lab: John Doench & David Root. Depositing organization: Broad Institute. Publication: Optimized sgRNA design to maximize activity and minimize off-target effects of CRISPR-Cas9. Doench JG, Fusi N, Sullender M, Hegde M, Vaimberg EW, Donovan KF, Smith I, Tothova Z, Wilen C, Orchard R, Virgin HW, Listgarten J, Root DE. Nat Biotechnol. 2016 Jan 18. doi: 10.1038/nbt.3437. PubMed 26780180.
Backbone
  Vector backbone: lentiGuide-Puro
  Backbone manufacturer: Zhang Lab (Addgene plasmid # 52963)
  Vector type: Mammalian Expression, Lentiviral, CRISPR
  Selectable markers: Puromycin
Growth in bacteria
  Bacterial resistance: Ampicillin, 100 μg/mL
  Growth temperature: 37°C
  Growth strain: DH5alpha
  Copy number: High Copy
Gene/Insert
  Gene/Insert name: CDK5R1 (alt names: CDK5R1; NM_003885.2)
  gRNA/shRNA sequence: GACCCGTTTGGGCGTCCCTG
  Species: H. sapiens (human)
  Entrez Gene: CDK5R1 (a.k.a. CDK5P35, CDK5R, NCK5A, p23, p25, p35, p35nck5a)
  Promoter: hU6
  Cloning method: Unknown
  Sequencing primers: 5′ U6-F; 3′ pS2-R
Terms and licenses: Academic/Nonprofit Terms; Industry Terms: Not Available to Industry
Depositor comments: The gRNA was designed to target the following Genbank reference sequence(s): NM_003885.2. Note that this plasmid does NOT contain Cas9. It should be used in conjunction with lentiCas9-Blast (Addgene #52962) or otherwise with cell lines already expressing Cas9. Browse the full kinome gRNA library at http://www.addgene.org/pooled-library/broadgpp-human-kinome/ or visit http://www.broadinstitute.org/rnai/public/ for detailed protocols and information.
How to cite: CDK5R1 gRNA (BRDN0001147725) was a gift from John Doench & David Root (Addgene plasmid # 77853 ; http://n2t.net/addgene:77853 ; RRID:Addgene_77853)
