[The description below was written by a language model from this plasmid's Addgene catalogue record and pLannotate feature annotations shown in this document.]
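Description:
CDK5R1 gRNA (BRDN0001147725) is a third-generation lentiviral CRISPR guide plasmid built on the lentiGuide-Puro backbone, carrying a single guide RNA directed against human CDK5R1, the gene encoding the p35 regulatory activator of CDK5. It is propagated in E. coli as a high-copy plasmid through a ColE1/pUC-type origin and selected with ampicillin via the β-lactamase gene. An f1 origin, an SV40 origin and poly(A) signal, and remnants of lac and phage promoter sequences are carried over from the backbone.

The lentiviral cassette begins with an RSV promoter fused to a truncated HIV-1 5' LTR, which makes genomic RNA production in packaging cells independent of Tat. This is followed by the Ψ packaging signal with a gag fragment and the Rev response element. Within the transfer region, a human U6 RNA polymerase III promoter drives the CDK5R1-specific spacer joined to the Streptococcus pyogenes Cas9 guide scaffold. A cPPT/CTS element, which aids nuclear import of the provirus, lies between this unit and a second cassette, in which the EF-1α core promoter with its intron A expresses puromycin N-acetyltransferase for selection of transduced mammalian cells. A WPRE downstream enhances transcript expression, and the ΔU3 3' LTR renders the integrated provirus self-inactivating.

The plasmid does not encode Cas9, so it must be paired with a separate Cas9 vector such as lentiCas9-Blast or used in cells already expressing the nuclease. It is intended for knockout of CDK5R1 in human cells. The record links it to a human kinome gRNA library whose guides were designed with optimized rules for on-target activity and reduced off-target effects.
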