Features (pLannotate 1.2.2; 29 found; start..end, strand, type, name):
     14..80      +  CDS            small t antigen (fragment): SV40 (simian virus 40) small t antigen
    106..317     +  promoter       EF-1α core promoter: core promoter for human elongation factor EF-1α
    318..1256    +  intron         EF-1α intron A: intron upstream of the start codon of human EF-1α
   1278..1877    +  CDS            PuroR (fragment): puromycin N-acetyltransferase; pac from Streptomyces; confers resistance to puromycin
   1893..2481    +  misc_feature   WPRE: woodchuck hepatitis virus posttranscriptional regulatory element
   2532..2551    +  misc_feature   cPPT/CTS (fragment): central polypurine tract and central termination sequence of HIV-1
   2553..2786    +  LTR            3' LTR (ΔU3): self-inactivating 3' long terminal repeat (LTR) from HIV-1
   2864..2985    +  polyA_signal   SV40 poly(A) signal: SV40 polyadenylation signal
   3025..3160    +  rep_origin     SV40 ori: SV40 origin of replication
   3181..3199    -  promoter       T7 promoter: promoter for bacteriophage T7 RNA polymerase
   3207..3362    +  CDS            lacZα (fragment): LacZα fragment of β-galactosidase; lacZ fragment
   3367..3795    +  rep_origin     f1 ori (sequence partly withheld): f1 bacteriophage origin of replication; arrow indicates direction of (+) strand synthesis
   3848..3952    +  promoter       AmpR promoter: bla
   3953..4813    +  CDS            AmpR: β-lactamase; bla; confers resistance to ampicillin, carbenicillin, and related antibiotics
   4984..5572    +  rep_origin     ori: high-copy-number ColE1/pMB1/pBR322/pUC origin of replication
   5755..5847    +  CDS            lacI (fragment): lac repressor; lacI; The lac repressor binds to the lac operator to inhibit transcription in E. coli. This inhibition can be relieved by adding lactose or isopropyl-β-D-thiogalactopyranoside (IPTG).
   5860..5881    +  protein_bind   CAP binding site: CAP binding activates transcription in the presence of cAMP. E. coli catabolite activator protein
   5896..5926    +  promoter       lac promoter: promoter for the E. coli lac operon
   5934..5950    +  protein_bind   lac operator: The lac repressor binds to the lac operator to inhibit transcription in E. coli. This inhibition can be relieved by adding lactose or isopropyl-β-D-thiogalactopyranoside (IPTG). lac repressor encoded by lacI
   5995..6013    +  promoter       T3 promoter: promoter for bacteriophage T3 RNA polymerase
   6041..6267    +  promoter       RSV promoter: Rous sarcoma virus enhancer/promoter
   6268..6448    +  LTR            5' LTR (truncated): truncated 5' long terminal repeat (LTR) from HIV-1
   6495..6620    +  misc_feature   HIV-1 Ψ: packaging signal of human immunodeficiency virus type 1
   6604..6967    +  CDS            HIV-1 gag (fragment): gag protein from human immunodeficiency virus 1; gag
   7113..7346    +  misc_feature   RRE: The Rev response element (RRE) of HIV-1 allows for Rev-dependent mRNA export from the nucleus to the cytoplasm.
   7723..7749    +  CDS            Rev (fragment): human immunodeficiency virus 1 (HIV-1) Rev protein; rev; enhances nuclear export of unspliced and incompletely spliced viral mRNAs
   7753..7993    +  promoter       U6 promoter: RNA polymerase III promoter for human U6 snRNA
   8023..8098    +  misc_RNA       gRNA scaffold: guide RNA scaffold for the Streptococcus pyogenes CRISPR/Cas9 system
   8154..8271    +  misc_feature   cPPT/CTS: central polypurine tract and central termination sequence of HIV-1
>Addgene plasmid #77853 | CDK5R1 gRNA (BRDN0001147725) | addgene full sequence | sequence record 188528 | Addgene Assembled Sequence
CCCGGGTGCAAAGATGGATAAAGTTTTAAACAGAGAGGAATCTTTGCAGCTAATGGACCTTCTAGGTCTT
GAAAGGAGTGGGAATTGGCTCCGGTGCCCGTCAGTGGGCAGAGCGCACATCGCCCACAGTCCCCGAGAAG
TTGGGGGGAGGGGTCGGCAATTGATCCGGTGCCTAGAGAAGGTGGCGCGGGGTAAACTGGGAAAGTGATG
TCGTGTACTGGCTCCGCCTTTTTCCCGAGGGTGGGGGAGAACCGTATATAAGTGCAGTAGTCGCCGTGAA
CGTTCTTTTTCGCAACGGGTTTGCCGCCAGAACACAGGTAAGTGCCGTGTGTGGTTCCCGCGGGCCTGGC
CTCTTTACGGGTTATGGCCCTTGCGTGCCTTGAATTACTTCCACCTGGCTGCAGTACGTGATTCTTGATC
CCGAGCTTCGGGTTGGAAGTGGGTGGGAGAGTTCGAGGCCTTGCGCTTAAGGAGCCCCTTCGCCTCGTGC
TTGAGTTGAGGCCTGGCCTGGGCGCTGGGGCCGCCGCGTGCGAATCTGGTGGCACCTTCGCGCCTGTCTC
GCTGCTTTCGATAAGTCTCTAGCCATTTAAAATTTTTGATGACCTGCTGCGACGCTTTTTTTCTGGCAAG
ATAGTCTTGTAAATGCGGGCCAAGATCTGCACACTGGTATTTCGGTTTTTGGGGCCGCGGGCGGCGACGG
GGCCCGTGCGTCCCAGCGCACATGTTCGGCGAGGCGGGGCCTGCGAGCGCGGCCACCGAGAATCGGACGG
GGGTAGTCTCAAGCTGGCCGGCCTGCTCTGGTGCCTGGCCTCGCGCCGCCGTGTATCGCCCCGCCCTGGG
CGGCAAGGCTGGCCCGGTCGGCACCAGTTGCGTGAGCGGAAAGATGGCCGCTTCCCGGCCCTGCTGCAGG
GAGCTCAAAATGGAGGACGCGGCGCTCGGGAGAGCGGGCGGGTGAGTCACCCACACAAAGGAAAAGGGCC
TTTCCGTCCTCAGCCGTCGCTTCATGTGACTCCACGGAGTACCGGGCGCCGTCCAGGCACCTCGATTAGT
TCTCGAGCTTTTGGAGTACGTCGTCTTTAGGTTGGGGGGAGGGGTTTTATGCGATGGAGTTTCCCCACAC
TGAGTGGGTGGAGACTGAAGTTAGGCCAGCTTGGCACTTGATGTAATTCTCCTTGGAATTTGCCCTTTTT
GAGTTTGGATCTTGGTTCATTCTCAAGCCTCAGACAGTGGTTCAAAGTTTTTTTCTTCCATTTCAGGTGT
CGTGACGTACGGCCACCATGACCGAGTACAAGCCCACGGTGCGCCTCGCCACCCGCGACGACGTCCCCAG
GGCCGTACGCACCCTCGCCGCCGCGTTCGCCGACTACCCCGCCACGCGCCACACCGTCGATCCGGACCGC
CACATCGAGCGGGTCACCGAGCTGCAAGAACTCTTCCTCACGCGCGTCGGGCTCGACATCGGCAAGGTGT
GGGTCGCGGACGACGGCGCCGCCGTGGCGGTCTGGACCACGCCGGAGAGCGTCGAAGCGGGGGCGGTGTT
CGCCGAGATCGGCCCGCGCATGGCCGAGTTGAGCGGTTCCCGGCTGGCCGCGCAGCAACAGATGGAAGGC
CTCCTGGCGCCGCACCGGCCCAAGGAGCCCGCGTGGTTCCTGGCCACCGTCGGAGTCTCGCCCGACCACC
AGGGCAAGGGTCTGGGCAGCGCCGTCGTGCTCCCCGGAGTGGAGGCGGCCGAGCGCGCCGGGGTGCCCGC
CTTCCTGGAGACCTCCGCGCCCCGCAACCTCCCCTTCTACGAGCGGCTCGGCTTCACCGTCACCGCCGAC
GTCGAGGTGCCCGAAGGACCGCGCACCTGGTGCATGACCCGCAAGCCCGGTGCCTGAACGCGTTAAGTCG
ACAATCAACCTCTGGATTACAAAATTTGTGAAAGATTGACTGGTATTCTTAACTATGTTGCTCCTTTTAC
GCTATGTGGATACGCTGCTTTAATGCCTTTGTATCATGCTATTGCTTCCCGTATGGCTTTCATTTTCTCC
TCCTTGTATAAATCCTGGTTGCTGTCTCTTTATGAGGAGTTGTGGCCCGTTGTCAGGCAACGTGGCGTGG
TGTGCACTGTGTTTGCTGACGCAACCCCCACTGGTTGGGGCATTGCCACCACCTGTCAGCTCCTTTCCGG
GACTTTCGCTTTCCCCCTCCCTATTGCCACGGCGGAACTCATCGCCGCCTGCCTTGCCCGCTGCTGGACA
GGGGCTCGGCTGTTGGGCACTGACAATTCCGTGGTGTTGTCGGGGAAATCATCGTCCTTTCCTTGGCTGC
TCGCCTGTGTTGCCACCTGGATTCTGCGCGGGACGTCCTTCTGCTACGTCCCTTCGGCCCTCAATCCAGC
GGACCTTCCTTCCCGCGGCCTGCTGCCGGCTCTGCGGCCTCTTCCGCGTCTTCGCCTTCGCCCTCAGACG
AGTCGGATCTCCCTTTGGGCCGCCTCCCCGCGTCGACTTTAAGACCAATGACTTACAAGGCAGCTGTAGA
TCTTAGCCACTTTTTAAAAGAAAAGGGGGGACTGGAAGGGCTAATTCACTCCCAACGAAGACAAGATCTG
CTTTTTGCTTGTACTGGGTCTCTCTGGTTAGACCAGATCTGAGCCTGGGAGCTCTCTGGCTAACTAGGGA
ACCCACTGCTTAAGCCTCAATAAAGCTTGCCTTGAGTGCTTCAAGTAGTGTGTGCCCGTCTGTTGTGTGA
CTCTGGTAACTAGAGATCCCTCAGACCCTTTTAGTCAGTGTGGAAAATCTCTAGCAGTACGTATAGTAGT
TCATGTCATCTTATTATTCAGTATTTATAACTTGCAAAGAAATGAATATCAGAGAGTGAGAGGAACTTGT
TTATTGCAGCTTATAATGGTTACAAATAAAGCAATAGCATCACAAATTTCACAAATAAAGCATTTTTTTC
ACTGCATTCTAGTTGTGGTTTGTCCAAACTCATCAATGTATCTTATCATGTCTGGCTCTAGCTATCCCGC
CCCTAACTCCGCCCATCCCGCCCCTAACTCCGCCCAGTTCCGCCCATTCTCCGCCCCATGGCTGACTAAT
TTTTTTTATTTATGCAGAGGCCGAGGCCGCCTCGGCCTCTGAGCTATTCCAGAAGTAGTGAGGAGGCTTT
TTTGGAGGCCTAGGGACGTACCCAATTCGCCCTATAGTGAGTCGTATTACGCGCGCTCACTGGCCGTCGT
TTTACAACGTCGTGACTGGGAAAACCCTGGCGTTACCCAACTTAATCGCCTTGCAGCACATCCCCCTTTC
GCCAGCTGGCGTAATAGCGAAGAGGCCCGCACCGATCGCCCTTCCCAACAGTTGCGCAGCCTGAATGGCG
AATGGG
[124 nt withheld, positions 3367-3490]
C
[91 nt withheld, positions 3492-3582]
A
[49 nt withheld, positions 3584-3632]
CCTTTGACGTTGGAGTCCACGTTCTTT
[37 nt withheld, positions 3660-3696]
ACCCTATCTCGGTCTATTCTTTTGATTTATAAGGGATTTTGCCGATTTCGGCCTATTGGTTAAAAAATGA
GCTGATTTAACAAAAATTTAACGCGAATTTTAACAAAATATTAACGCTTACAATTTAGGTGGCACTTTTC
GGGGAAATGTGCGCGGAACCCCTATTTGTTTATTTTTCTAAATACATTCAAATATGTATCCGCTCATGAG
ACAATAACCCTGATAAATGCTTCAATAATATTGAAAAAGGAAGAGTATGAGTATTCAACATTTCCGTGTC
GCCCTTATTCCCTTTTTTGCGGCATTTTGCCTTCCTGTTTTTGCTCACCCAGAAACGCTGGTGAAAGTAA
AAGATGCTGAAGATCAGTTGGGTGCACGAGTGGGTTACATCGAACTGGATCTCAACAGCGGTAAGATCCT
TGAGAGTTTTCGCCCCGAAGAACGTTTTCCAATGATGAGCACTTTTAAAGTTCTGCTATGTGGCGCGGTA
TTATCCCGTATTGACGCCGGGCAAGAGCAACTCGGTCGCCGCATACACTATTCTCAGAATGACTTGGTTG
AGTACTCACCAGTCACAGAAAAGCATCTTACGGATGGCATGACAGTAAGAGAATTATGCAGTGCTGCCAT
AACCATGAGTGATAACACTGCGGCCAACTTACTTCTGACAACGATCGGAGGACCGAAGGAGCTAACCGCT
TTTTTGCACAACATGGGGGATCATGTAACTCGCCTTGATCGTTGGGAACCGGAGCTGAATGAAGCCATAC
CAAACGACGAGCGTGACACCACGATGCCTGTAGCAATGGCAACAACGTTGCGCAAACTATTAACTGGCGA
ACTACTTACTCTAGCTTCCCGGCAACAATTAATAGACTGGATGGAGGCGGATAAAGTTGCAGGACCACTT
CTGCGCTCGGCCCTTCCGGCTGGCTGGTTTATTGCTGATAAATCTGGAGCCGGTGAGCGTGGGTCTCGCG
GTATCATTGCAGCACTGGGGCCAGATGGTAAGCCCTCCCGTATCGTAGTTATCTACACGACGGGGAGTCA
GGCAACTATGGATGAACGAAATAGACAGATCGCTGAGATAGGTGCCTCACTGATTAAGCATTGGTAACTG
TCAGACCAAGTTTACTCATATATACTTTAGATTGATTTAAAACTTCATTTTTAATTTAAAAGGATCTAGG
TGAAGATCCTTTTTGATAATCTCATGACCAAAATCCCTTAACGTGAGTTTTCGTTCCACTGAGCGTCAGA
CCCCGTAGAAAAGATCAAAGGATCTTCTTGAGATCCTTTTTTTCTGCGCGTAATCTGCTGCTTGCAAACA
AAAAAACCACCGCTACCAGCGGTGGTTTGTTTGCCGGATCAAGAGCTACCAACTCTTTTTCCGAAGGTAA
CTGGCTTCAGCAGAGCGCAGATACCAAATACTGTTCTTCTAGTGTAGCCGTAGTTAGGCCACCACTTCAA
GAACTCTGTAGCACCGCCTACATACCTCGCTCTGCTAATCCTGTTACCAGTGGCTGCTGCCAGTGGCGAT
AAGTCGTGTCTTACCGGGTTGGACTCAAGACGATAGTTACCGGATAAGGCGCAGCGGTCGGGCTGAACGG
GGGGTTCGTGCACACAGCCCAGCTTGGAGCGAACGACCTACACCGAACTGAGATACCTACAGCGTGAGCT
ATGAGAAAGCGCCACGCTTCCCGAAGGGAGAAAGGCGGACAGGTATCCGGTAAGCGGCAGGGTCGGAACA
GGAGAGCGCACGAGGGAGCTTCCAGGGGGAAACGCCTGGTATCTTTATAGTCCTGTCGGGTTTCGCCACC
TCTGACTTGAGCGTCGATTTTTGTGATGCTCGTCAGGGGGGCGGAGCCTATGGAAAAACGCCAGCAACGC
GGCCTTTTTACGGTTCCTGGCCTTTTGCTGGCCTTTTGCTCACATGTTCTTTCCTGCGTTATCCCCTGAT
TCTGTGGATAACCGTATTACCGCCTTTGAGTGAGCTGATACCGCTCGCCGCAGCCGAACGACCGAGCGCA
GCGAGTCAGTGAGCGAGGAAGCGGAAGAGCGCCCAATACGCAAACCGCCTCTCCCCGCGCGTTGGCCGAT
TCATTAATGCAGCTGGCACGACAGGTTTCCCGACTGGAAAGCGGGCAGTGAGCGCAACGCAATTAATGTG
AGTTAGCTCACTCATTAGGCACCCCAGGCTTTACACTTTATGCTTCCGGCTCGTATGTTGTGTGGAATTG
TGAGCGGATAACAATTTCACACAGGAAACAGCTATGACCATGATTACGCCAAGCGCGCAATTAACCCTCA
CTAAAGGGAACAAAAGCTGGAGCTGCAAGCTTAATGTAGTCTTATGCAATACTCTTGTAGTCTTGCAACA
TGGTAACGATGAGTTAGCAACATGCCTTACAAGGAGAGAAAAAGCACCGTGCATGCCGATTGGTGGAAGT
AAGGTGGTACGATCGTGCCTTATTAGGAAGGCAACAGACGGGTCTGACATGGATTGGACGAACCACTGAA
TTGCCGCATTGCAGAGATATTGTATTTAAGTGCCTAGCTCGATACATAAACGGGTCTCTCTGGTTAGACC
AGATCTGAGCCTGGGAGCTCTCTGGCTAACTAGGGAACCCACTGCTTAAGCCTCAATAAAGCTTGCCTTG
AGTGCTTCAAGTAGTGTGTGCCCGTCTGTTGTGTGACTCTGGTAACTAGAGATCCCTCAGACCCTTTTAG
TCAGTGTGGAAAATCTCTAGCAGTGGCGCCCGAACAGGGACTTGAAAGCGAAAGGGAAACCAGAGGAGCT
CTCTCGACGCAGGACTCGGCTTGCTGAAGCGCGCACGGCAAGAGGCGAGGGGCGGCGACTGGTGAGTACG
CCAAAAATTTTGACTAGCGGAGGCTAGAAGGAGAGAGATGGGTGCGAGAGCGTCAGTATTAAGCGGGGGA
GAATTAGATCGCGATGGGAAAAAATTCGGTTAAGGCCAGGGGGAAAGAAAAAATATAAATTAAAACATAT
AGTATGGGCAAGCAGGGAGCTAGAACGATTCGCAGTTAATCCTGGCCTGTTAGAAACATCAGAAGGCTGT
AGACAAATACTGGGACAGCTACAACCATCCCTTCAGACAGGATCAGAAGAACTTAGATCATTATATAATA
CAGTAGCAACCCTCTATTGTGTGCATCAAAGGATAGAGATAAAAGACACCAAGGAAGCTTTAGACAAGAT
AGAGGAAGAGCAAAACAAAAGTAAGACCACCGCACAGCAAGCGGCCGCTGATCTTCAGACCTGGAGGAGG
AGATATGAGGGACAATTGGAGAAGTGAATTATATAAATATAAAGTAGTAAAAATTGAACCATTAGGAGTA
GCACCCACCAAGGCAAAGAGAAGAGTGGTGCAGAGAGAAAAAAGAGCAGTGGGAATAGGAGCTTTGTTCC
TTGGGTTCTTGGGAGCAGCAGGAAGCACTATGGGCGCAGCGTCAATGACGCTGACGGTACAGGCCAGACA
ATTATTGTCTGGTATAGTGCAGCAGCAGAACAATTTGCTGAGGGCTATTGAGGCGCAACAGCATCTGTTG
CAACTCACAGTCTGGGGCATCAAGCAGCTCCAGGCAAGAATCCTGGCTGTGGAAAGATACCTAAAGGATC
AACAGCTCCTGGGGATTTGGGGTTGCTCTGGAAAACTCATTTGCACCACTGCTGTGCCTTGGAATGCTAG
TTGGAGTAATAAATCTCTGGAACAGATTTGGAATCACACGACCTGGATGGAGTGGGACAGAGAAATTAAC
AATTACACAAGCTTAATACACTCCTTAATTGAAGAATCGCAAAACCAGCAAGAAAAGAATGAACAAGAAT
TATTGGAATTAGATAAATGGGCAAGTTTGTGGAATTGGTTTAACATAACAAATTGGCTGTGGTATATAAA
ATTATTCATAATGATAGTAGGAGGCTTGGTAGGTTTAAGAATAGTTTTTGCTGTACTTTCTATAGTGAAT
AGAGTTAGGCAGGGATATTCACCATTATCGTTTCAGACCCACCTCCCAACCCCGAGGGGACCCAGAGAGG
GCCTATTTCCCATGATTCCTTCATATTTGCATATACGATACAAGGCTGTTAGAGAGATAATTAGAATTAA
TTTGACTGTAAACACAAAGATATTAGTACAAAATACGTGACGTAGAAAGTAATAATTTCTTGGGTAGTTT
GCAGTTTTAAAATTATGTTTTAAAATGGACTATCATATGCTTACCGTAACTTGAAAGTATTTCGATTTCT
TGGCTTTATATATCTTGTGGAAAGGACGAAACACCGGACCCGTTTGGGCGTCCCTGGTTTTAGAGCTAGA
AATAGCAAGTTAAAATAAGGCTAGTCCGTTATCAACTTGAAAAAGTGGCACCGAGTCGGTGCTTTTTTAA
GCTTGGCGTAACTAGATCTTGAGACAAATGGCAGTATTCATCCACAATTTTAAAAGAAAAGGGGGGATTG
GGGGGTACAGTGCAGGGGAAAGAATAGTAGACATAATAGCAACAGACATACAAACTAAAGAATTACAAAA
ACAAATTACAAAAATTCAAAATTTTCGGGTTTATTACAGGGACAGCAGAGATCCACTTTGGCGCCGGCTC
GAGGGGG
