>Addgene plasmid #77853 | CDK5R1 gRNA (BRDN0001147725) | depositor partial sequence | sequence record 145313 | Target Sequence
GACCCGTTTGGGCGTCCCTG
