>Addgene plasmid #77853 | CDK5R1 gRNA (BRDN0001147725) | addgene partial sequence | sequence record 188527 | hU6-F
GAAAGTAATAATTTCTTGGGTAGTTTGCAGTTTTAAAATTATGTTTTAAAATGGACTATCATATGCTTAC
CGTAACTTGAAAGTATTTCGATTTCTTGGCTTTATATATCTTGTGGAAAGGACGAAACACCGGACCCGTT
TGGGCGTCCCTGGTTTTAGAGCTAGAAATAGCAAGTTAAAATAAGGCTAGTCCGTTATCAACTTGAAAAA
GTGGCACCGAGTCGGTGCTTTTTTAAGCTTGGCGTAACTAGATCTTGAGACAAATGGCAGTATTCATCCA
CAATTTTAAAAGAAAAGGGGGGATTGGGGGGTACAGTGCAGGGGAAAGAATAGTAGACATAATAGCAACA
GACATACAAACTAAAGAATTACAAAAACAAATTACAAAAATTCAAAATTTTCGGGTTTATTACAGGGACA
GCAGAGATCCACTTTGGCGCCGGCTCGAGGGGGCCCGGGTGCAAAGATGGATAAAGTTTTAAACAGAGAG
GAATCTTTGCAGCTAATGGACCTTCTAGGTCTTGAAAGGAGTGGGAATTGGCTCCGGTGCCCGTCAGTGG
GCAGAGCGCA
